>Addgene plasmid #75777 | MST1 gRNA (BRDN0001147042) | addgene full sequence | sequence record 184546 | Addgene Assembled Sequence
CCCGGGTGCAAAGATGGATAAAGTTTTAAACAGAGAGGAATCTTTGCAGCTAATGGACCTTCTAGGTCTT
GAAAGGAGTGGGAATTGGCTCCGGTGCCCGTCAGTGGGCAGAGCGCACATCGCCCACAGTCCCCGAGAAG
TTGGGGGGAGGGGTCGGCAATTGATCCGGTGCCTAGAGAAGGTGGCGCGGGGTAAACTGGGAAAGTGATG
TCGTGTACTGGCTCCGCCTTTTTCCCGAGGGTGGGGGAGAACCGTATATAAGTGCAGTAGTCGCCGTGAA
CGTTCTTTTTCGCAACGGGTTTGCCGCCAGAACACAGGTAAGTGCCGTGTGTGGTTCCCGCGGGCCTGGC
CTCTTTACGGGTTATGGCCCTTGCGTGCCTTGAATTACTTCCACCTGGCTGCAGTACGTGATTCTTGATC
CCGAGCTTCGGGTTGGAAGTGGGTGGGAGAGTTCGAGGCCTTGCGCTTAAGGAGCCCCTTCGCCTCGTGC
TTGAGTTGAGGCCTGGCCTGGGCGCTGGGGCCGCCGCGTGCGAATCTGGTGGCACCTTCGCGCCTGTCTC
GCTGCTTTCGATAAGTCTCTAGCCATTTAAAATTTTTGATGACCTGCTGCGACGCTTTTTTTCTGGCAAG
ATAGTCTTGTAAATGCGGGCCAAGATCTGCACACTGGTATTTCGGTTTTTGGGGCCGCGGGCGGCGACGG
GGCCCGTGCGTCCCAGCGCACATGTTCGGCGAGGCGGGGCCTGCGAGCGCGGCCACCGAGAATCGGACGG
GGGTAGTCTCAAGCTGGCCGGCCTGCTCTGGTGCCTGGCCTCGCGCCGCCGTGTATCGCCCCGCCCTGGG
CGGCAAGGCTGGCCCGGTCGGCACCAGTTGCGTGAGCGGAAAGATGGCCGCTTCCCGGCCCTGCTGCAGG
GAGCTCAAAATGGAGGACGCGGCGCTCGGGAGAGCGGGCGGGTGAGTCACCCACACAAAGGAAAAGGGCC
TTTCCGTCCTCAGCCGTCGCTTCATGTGACTCCACGGAGTACCGGGCGCCGTCCAGGCACCTCGATTAGT
TCTCGAGCTTTTGGAGTACGTCGTCTTTAGGTTGGGGGGAGGGGTTTTATGCGATGGAGTTTCCCCACAC
TGAGTGGGTGGAGACTGAAGTTAGGCCAGCTTGGCACTTGATGTAATTCTCCTTGGAATTTGCCCTTTTT
GAGTTTGGATCTTGGTTCATTCTCAAGCCTCAGACAGTGGTTCAAAGTTTTTTTCTTCCATTTCAGGTGT
CGTGACGTACGGCCACCATGACCGAGTACAAGCCCACGGTGCGCCTCGCCACCCGCGACGACGTCCCCAG
GGCCGTACGCACCCTCGCCGCCGCGTTCGCCGACTACCCCGCCACGCGCCACACCGTCGATCCGGACCGC
CACATCGAGCGGGTCACCGAGCTGCAAGAACTCTTCCTCACGCGCGTCGGGCTCGACATCGGCAAGGTGT
GGGTCGCGGACGACGGCGCCGCCGTGGCGGTCTGGACCACGCCGGAGAGCGTCGAAGCGGGGGCGGTGTT
CGCCGAGATCGGCCCGCGCATGGCCGAGTTGAGCGGTTCCCGGCTGGCCGCGCAGCAACAGATGGAAGGC
CTCCTGGCGCCGCACCGGCCCAAGGAGCCCGCGTGGTTCCTGGCCACCGTCGGAGTCTCGCCCGACCACC
AGGGCAAGGGTCTGGGCAGCGCCGTCGTGCTCCCCGGAGTGGAGGCGGCCGAGCGCGCCGGGGTGCCCGC
CTTCCTGGAGACCTCCGCGCCCCGCAACCTCCCCTTCTACGAGCGGCTCGGCTTCACCGTCACCGCCGAC
GTCGAGGTGCCCGAAGGACCGCGCACCTGGTGCATGACCCGCAAGCCCGGTGCCTGAACGCGTTAAGTCG
ACAATCAACCTCTGGATTACAAAATTTGTGAAAGATTGACTGGTATTCTTAACTATGTTGCTCCTTTTAC
GCTATGTGGATACGCTGCTTTAATGCCTTTGTATCATGCTATTGCTTCCCGTATGGCTTTCATTTTCTCC
TCCTTGTATAAATCCTGGTTGCTGTCTCTTTATGAGGAGTTGTGGCCCGTTGTCAGGCAACGTGGCGTGG
TGTGCACTGTGTTTGCTGACGCAACCCCCACTGGTTGGGGCATTGCCACCACCTGTCAGCTCCTTTCCGG
GACTTTCGCTTTCCCCCTCCCTATTGCCACGGCGGAACTCATCGCCGCCTGCCTTGCCCGCTGCTGGACA
GGGGCTCGGCTGTTGGGCACTGACAATTCCGTGGTGTTGTCGGGGAAATCATCGTCCTTTCCTTGGCTGC
TCGCCTGTGTTGCCACCTGGATTCTGCGCGGGACGTCCTTCTGCTACGTCCCTTCGGCCCTCAATCCAGC
GGACCTTCCTTCCCGCGGCCTGCTGCCGGCTCTGCGGCCTCTTCCGCGTCTTCGCCTTCGCCCTCAGACG
AGTCGGATCTCCCTTTGGGCCGCCTCCCCGCGTCGACTTTAAGACCAATGACTTACAAGGCAGCTGTAGA
TCTTAGCCACTTTTTAAAAGAAAAGGGGGGACTGGAAGGGCTAATTCACTCCCAACGAAGACAAGATCTG
CTTTTTGCTTGTACTGGGTCTCTCTGGTTAGACCAGATCTGAGCCTGGGAGCTCTCTGGCTAACTAGGGA
ACCCACTGCTTAAGCCTCAATAAAGCTTGCCTTGAGTGCTTCAAGTAGTGTGTGCCCGTCTGTTGTGTGA
CTCTGGTAACTAGAGATCCCTCAGACCCTTTTAGTCAGTGTGGAAAATCTCTAGCAGTACGTATAGTAGT
TCATGTCATCTTATTATTCAGTATTTATAACTTGCAAAGAAATGAATATCAGAGAGTGAGAGGAACTTGT
TTATTGCAGCTTATAATGGTTACAAATAAAGCAATAGCATCACAAATTTCACAAATAAAGCATTTTTTTC
ACTGCATTCTAGTTGTGGTTTGTCCAAACTCATCAATGTATCTTATCATGTCTGGCTCTAGCTATCCCGC
CCCTAACTCCGCCCATCCCGCCCCTAACTCCGCCCAGTTCCGCCCATTCTCCGCCCCATGGCTGACTAAT
TTTTTTTATTTATGCAGAGGCCGAGGCCGCCTCGGCCTCTGAGCTATTCCAGAAGTAGTGAGGAGGCTTT
TTTGGAGGCCTAGGGACGTACCCAATTCGCCCTATAGTGAGTCGTATTACGCGCGCTCACTGGCCGTCGT
TTTACAACGTCGTGACTGGGAAAACCCTGGCGTTACCCAACTTAATCGCCTTGCAGCACATCCCCCTTTC
GCCAGCTGGCGTAATAGCGAAGAGGCCCGCACCGATCGCCCTTCCCAACAGTTGCGCAGCCTGAATGGCG
AATGGG
[124 nt withheld, positions 3367-3490]
C
[91 nt withheld, positions 3492-3582]
A
[49 nt withheld, positions 3584-3632]
CCTTTGACGTTGGAGTCCACGTTCTTT
[37 nt withheld, positions 3660-3696]
ACCCTATCTCGGTCTATTCTTTTGATTTATAAGGGATTTTGCCGATTTCGGCCTATTGGTTAAAAAATGA
GCTGATTTAACAAAAATTTAACGCGAATTTTAACAAAATATTAACGCTTACAATTTAGGTGGCACTTTTC
GGGGAAATGTGCGCGGAACCCCTATTTGTTTATTTTTCTAAATACATTCAAATATGTATCCGCTCATGAG
ACAATAACCCTGATAAATGCTTCAATAATATTGAAAAAGGAAGAGTATGAGTATTCAACATTTCCGTGTC
GCCCTTATTCCCTTTTTTGCGGCATTTTGCCTTCCTGTTTTTGCTCACCCAGAAACGCTGGTGAAAGTAA
AAGATGCTGAAGATCAGTTGGGTGCACGAGTGGGTTACATCGAACTGGATCTCAACAGCGGTAAGATCCT
TGAGAGTTTTCGCCCCGAAGAACGTTTTCCAATGATGAGCACTTTTAAAGTTCTGCTATGTGGCGCGGTA
TTATCCCGTATTGACGCCGGGCAAGAGCAACTCGGTCGCCGCATACACTATTCTCAGAATGACTTGGTTG
AGTACTCACCAGTCACAGAAAAGCATCTTACGGATGGCATGACAGTAAGAGAATTATGCAGTGCTGCCAT
AACCATGAGTGATAACACTGCGGCCAACTTACTTCTGACAACGATCGGAGGACCGAAGGAGCTAACCGCT
TTTTTGCACAACATGGGGGATCATGTAACTCGCCTTGATCGTTGGGAACCGGAGCTGAATGAAGCCATAC
CAAACGACGAGCGTGACACCACGATGCCTGTAGCAATGGCAACAACGTTGCGCAAACTATTAACTGGCGA
ACTACTTACTCTAGCTTCCCGGCAACAATTAATAGACTGGATGGAGGCGGATAAAGTTGCAGGACCACTT
CTGCGCTCGGCCCTTCCGGCTGGCTGGTTTATTGCTGATAAATCTGGAGCCGGTGAGCGTGGGTCTCGCG
GTATCATTGCAGCACTGGGGCCAGATGGTAAGCCCTCCCGTATCGTAGTTATCTACACGACGGGGAGTCA
GGCAACTATGGATGAACGAAATAGACAGATCGCTGAGATAGGTGCCTCACTGATTAAGCATTGGTAACTG
TCAGACCAAGTTTACTCATATATACTTTAGATTGATTTAAAACTTCATTTTTAATTTAAAAGGATCTAGG
TGAAGATCCTTTTTGATAATCTCATGACCAAAATCCCTTAACGTGAGTTTTCGTTCCACTGAGCGTCAGA
CCCCGTAGAAAAGATCAAAGGATCTTCTTGAGATCCTTTTTTTCTGCGCGTAATCTGCTGCTTGCAAACA
AAAAAACCACCGCTACCAGCGGTGGTTTGTTTGCCGGATCAAGAGCTACCAACTCTTTTTCCGAAGGTAA
CTGGCTTCAGCAGAGCGCAGATACCAAATACTGTTCTTCTAGTGTAGCCGTAGTTAGGCCACCACTTCAA
GAACTCTGTAGCACCGCCTACATACCTCGCTCTGCTAATCCTGTTACCAGTGGCTGCTGCCAGTGGCGAT
AAGTCGTGTCTTACCGGGTTGGACTCAAGACGATAGTTACCGGATAAGGCGCAGCGGTCGGGCTGAACGG
GGGGTTCGTGCACACAGCCCAGCTTGGAGCGAACGACCTACACCGAACTGAGATACCTACAGCGTGAGCT
ATGAGAAAGCGCCACGCTTCCCGAAGGGAGAAAGGCGGACAGGTATCCGGTAAGCGGCAGGGTCGGAACA
GGAGAGCGCACGAGGGAGCTTCCAGGGGGAAACGCCTGGTATCTTTATAGTCCTGTCGGGTTTCGCCACC
TCTGACTTGAGCGTCGATTTTTGTGATGCTCGTCAGGGGGGCGGAGCCTATGGAAAAACGCCAGCAACGC
GGCCTTTTTACGGTTCCTGGCCTTTTGCTGGCCTTTTGCTCACATGTTCTTTCCTGCGTTATCCCCTGAT
TCTGTGGATAACCGTATTACCGCCTTTGAGTGAGCTGATACCGCTCGCCGCAGCCGAACGACCGAGCGCA
GCGAGTCAGTGAGCGAGGAAGCGGAAGAGCGCCCAATACGCAAACCGCCTCTCCCCGCGCGTTGGCCGAT
TCATTAATGCAGCTGGCACGACAGGTTTCCCGACTGGAAAGCGGGCAGTGAGCGCAACGCAATTAATGTG
AGTTAGCTCACTCATTAGGCACCCCAGGCTTTACACTTTATGCTTCCGGCTCGTATGTTGTGTGGAATTG
TGAGCGGATAACAATTTCACACAGGAAACAGCTATGACCATGATTACGCCAAGCGCGCAATTAACCCTCA
CTAAAGGGAACAAAAGCTGGAGCTGCAAGCTTAATGTAGTCTTATGCAATACTCTTGTAGTCTTGCAACA
TGGTAACGATGAGTTAGCAACATGCCTTACAAGGAGAGAAAAAGCACCGTGCATGCCGATTGGTGGAAGT
AAGGTGGTACGATCGTGCCTTATTAGGAAGGCAACAGACGGGTCTGACATGGATTGGACGAACCACTGAA
TTGCCGCATTGCAGAGATATTGTATTTAAGTGCCTAGCTCGATACATAAACGGGTCTCTCTGGTTAGACC
AGATCTGAGCCTGGGAGCTCTCTGGCTAACTAGGGAACCCACTGCTTAAGCCTCAATAAAGCTTGCCTTG
AGTGCTTCAAGTAGTGTGTGCCCGTCTGTTGTGTGACTCTGGTAACTAGAGATCCCTCAGACCCTTTTAG
TCAGTGTGGAAAATCTCTAGCAGTGGCGCCCGAACAGGGACTTGAAAGCGAAAGGGAAACCAGAGGAGCT
CTCTCGACGCAGGACTCGGCTTGCTGAAGCGCGCACGGCAAGAGGCGAGGGGCGGCGACTGGTGAGTACG
CCAAAAATTTTGACTAGCGGAGGCTAGAAGGAGAGAGATGGGTGCGAGAGCGTCAGTATTAAGCGGGGGA
GAATTAGATCGCGATGGGAAAAAATTCGGTTAAGGCCAGGGGGAAAGAAAAAATATAAATTAAAACATAT
AGTATGGGCAAGCAGGGAGCTAGAACGATTCGCAGTTAATCCTGGCCTGTTAGAAACATCAGAAGGCTGT
AGACAAATACTGGGACAGCTACAACCATCCCTTCAGACAGGATCAGAAGAACTTAGATCATTATATAATA
CAGTAGCAACCCTCTATTGTGTGCATCAAAGGATAGAGATAAAAGACACCAAGGAAGCTTTAGACAAGAT
AGAGGAAGAGCAAAACAAAAGTAAGACCACCGCACAGCAAGCGGCCGCTGATCTTCAGACCTGGAGGAGG
AGATATGAGGGACAATTGGAGAAGTGAATTATATAAATATAAAGTAGTAAAAATTGAACCATTAGGAGTA
GCACCCACCAAGGCAAAGAGAAGAGTGGTGCAGAGAGAAAAAAGAGCAGTGGGAATAGGAGCTTTGTTCC
TTGGGTTCTTGGGAGCAGCAGGAAGCACTATGGGCGCAGCGTCAATGACGCTGACGGTACAGGCCAGACA
ATTATTGTCTGGTATAGTGCAGCAGCAGAACAATTTGCTGAGGGCTATTGAGGCGCAACAGCATCTGTTG
CAACTCACAGTCTGGGGCATCAAGCAGCTCCAGGCAAGAATCCTGGCTGTGGAAAGATACCTAAAGGATC
AACAGCTCCTGGGGATTTGGGGTTGCTCTGGAAAACTCATTTGCACCACTGCTGTGCCTTGGAATGCTAG
TTGGAGTAATAAATCTCTGGAACAGATTTGGAATCACACGACCTGGATGGAGTGGGACAGAGAAATTAAC
AATTACACAAGCTTAATACACTCCTTAATTGAAGAATCGCAAAACCAGCAAGAAAAGAATGAACAAGAAT
TATTGGAATTAGATAAATGGGCAAGTTTGTGGAATTGGTTTAACATAACAAATTGGCTGTGGTATATAAA
ATTATTCATAATGATAGTAGGAGGCTTGGTAGGTTTAAGAATAGTTTTTGCTGTACTTTCTATAGTGAAT
AGAGTTAGGCAGGGATATTCACCATTATCGTTTCAGACCCACCTCCCAACCCCGAGGGGACCCAGAGAGG
GCCTATTTCCCATGATTCCTTCATATTTGCATATACGATACAAGGCTGTTAGAGAGATAATTAGAATTAA
TTTGACTGTAAACACAAAGATATTAGTACAAAATACGTGACGTAGAAAGTAATAATTTCTTGGGTAGTTT
GCAGTTTTAAAATTATGTTTTAAAATGGACTATCATATGCTTACCGTAACTTGAAAGTATTTCGATTTCT
TGGCTTTATATATCTTGTGGAAAGGACGAAACACCGAATGACTTCCAAGTGCTCCGGTTTTAGAGCTAGA
AATAGCAAGTTAAAATAAGGCTAGTCCGTTATCAACTTGAAAAAGTGGCACCGAGTCGGTGCTTTTTTAA
GCTTGGCGTAACTAGATCTTGAGACAAATGGCAGTATTCATCCACAATTTTAAAAGAAAAGGGGGGATTG
GGGGGTACAGTGCAGGGGAAAGAATAGTAGACATAATAGCAACAGACATACAAACTAAAGAATTACAAAA
ACAAATTACAAAAATTCAAAATTTTCGGGTTTATTACAGGGACAGCAGAGATCCACTTTGGCGCCGGCTC
GAGGGGG
Features (pLannotate 1.2.2; 29 found; start..end, strand, type, name):
     14..80      +  CDS            small t antigen (fragment): SV40 (simian virus 40) small t antigen
    106..317     +  promoter       EF-1α core promoter: core promoter for human elongation factor EF-1α
    318..1256    +  intron         EF-1α intron A: intron upstream of the start codon of human EF-1α
   1278..1877    +  CDS            PuroR (fragment): puromycin N-acetyltransferase; pac from Streptomyces; confers resistance to puromycin
   1893..2481    +  misc_feature   WPRE: woodchuck hepatitis virus posttranscriptional regulatory element
   2532..2551    +  misc_feature   cPPT/CTS (fragment): central polypurine tract and central termination sequence of HIV-1
   2553..2786    +  LTR            3' LTR (ΔU3): self-inactivating 3' long terminal repeat (LTR) from HIV-1
   2864..2985    +  polyA_signal   SV40 poly(A) signal: SV40 polyadenylation signal
   3025..3160    +  rep_origin     SV40 ori: SV40 origin of replication
   3181..3199    -  promoter       T7 promoter: promoter for bacteriophage T7 RNA polymerase
   3207..3362    +  CDS            lacZα (fragment): LacZα fragment of β-galactosidase; lacZ fragment
   3367..3795    +  rep_origin     f1 ori (sequence partly withheld): f1 bacteriophage origin of replication; arrow indicates direction of (+) strand synthesis
   3848..3952    +  promoter       AmpR promoter: bla
   3953..4813    +  CDS            AmpR: β-lactamase; bla; confers resistance to ampicillin, carbenicillin, and related antibiotics
   4984..5572    +  rep_origin     ori: high-copy-number ColE1/pMB1/pBR322/pUC origin of replication
   5755..5847    +  CDS            lacI (fragment): lac repressor; lacI; The lac repressor binds to the lac operator to inhibit transcription in E. coli. This inhibition can be relieved by adding lactose or isopropyl-β-D-thiogalactopyranoside (IPTG).
   5860..5881    +  protein_bind   CAP binding site: CAP binding activates transcription in the presence of cAMP. E. coli catabolite activator protein
   5896..5926    +  promoter       lac promoter: promoter for the E. coli lac operon
   5934..5950    +  protein_bind   lac operator: The lac repressor binds to the lac operator to inhibit transcription in E. coli. This inhibition can be relieved by adding lactose or isopropyl-β-D-thiogalactopyranoside (IPTG). lac repressor encoded by lacI
   5995..6013    +  promoter       T3 promoter: promoter for bacteriophage T3 RNA polymerase
   6041..6267    +  promoter       RSV promoter: Rous sarcoma virus enhancer/promoter
   6268..6448    +  LTR            5' LTR (truncated): truncated 5' long terminal repeat (LTR) from HIV-1
   6495..6620    +  misc_feature   HIV-1 Ψ: packaging signal of human immunodeficiency virus type 1
   6604..6967    +  CDS            HIV-1 gag (fragment): gag protein from human immunodeficiency virus 1; gag
   7113..7346    +  misc_feature   RRE: The Rev response element (RRE) of HIV-1 allows for Rev-dependent mRNA export from the nucleus to the cytoplasm.
   7723..7749    +  CDS            Rev (fragment): human immunodeficiency virus 1 (HIV-1) Rev protein; rev; enhances nuclear export of unspliced and incompletely spliced viral mRNAs
   7753..7993    +  promoter       U6 promoter: RNA polymerase III promoter for human U6 snRNA
   8023..8098    +  misc_RNA       gRNA scaffold: guide RNA scaffold for the Streptococcus pyogenes CRISPR/Cas9 system
   8154..8271    +  misc_feature   cPPT/CTS: central polypurine tract and central termination sequence of HIV-1
