[The description below was written by a language model from this plasmid's Addgene catalogue record and pLannotate feature annotations shown in this document.]
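Description:
MST1 gRNA (BRDN0001147042) is a third-generation lentiviral guide RNA plasmid built on the lentiGuide-Puro backbone and designed to direct Streptococcus pyogenes Cas9 to the human MST1 gene (also known as MSP or HGFL). It is propagated in E. coli as a high-copy plasmid through a ColE1/pUC-type origin with ampicillin resistance (β-lactamase). The backbone also carries an f1 origin, an SV40 origin and poly(A) signal, and remnants of a lac/T7/T3 cloning region.

The viral transfer cassette starts with an RSV promoter fused to a truncated HIV-1 5' LTR, which makes genomic RNA production in packaging cells Tat-independent. This is followed by the Ψ packaging signal with adjoining gag sequence, the Rev response element for Rev-dependent nuclear export, and a cPPT/CTS element that aids nuclear import. The cassette ends in a ΔU3 self-inactivating 3' LTR. Within it, a human U6 RNA polymerase III promoter drives the 20-nucleotide MST1-specific spacer joined to the SpCas9 gRNA scaffold. A separate EF-1α core promoter with its intron A expresses puromycin N-acetyltransferase for selection of transduced mammalian cells, and a downstream WPRE enhances transcript expression.

The plasmid does not encode Cas9, so it is intended for use with a separate Cas9 lentiviral vector or in cells that already express Cas9, typically for knockout of MST1. It is one clone from a human kinome gRNA collection whose guides were chosen with optimized design rules to increase on-target activity and reduce off-target effects. The cloning method is not recorded.
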