Addgene plasmid #75777: MST1 gRNA (BRDN0001147042)
Purpose: 3rd generation lentiviral gRNA plasmid targeting human MST1
Depositing lab: John Doench & David Root. Depositing organization: Broad Institute. Publication: Optimized sgRNA design to maximize activity and minimize off-target effects of CRISPR-Cas9. Doench JG, Fusi N, Sullender M, Hegde M, Vaimberg EW, Donovan KF, Smith I, Tothova Z, Wilen C, Orchard R, Virgin HW, Listgarten J, Root DE. Nat Biotechnol. 2016 Jan 18. doi: 10.1038/nbt.3437. PubMed 26780180.
Backbone
  Vector backbone: lentiGuide-Puro
  Backbone manufacturer: Zhang Lab (Addgene plasmid # 52963)
  Vector type: Mammalian Expression, Lentiviral, CRISPR
  Selectable markers: Puromycin
Growth in bacteria
  Bacterial resistance: Ampicillin, 100 μg/mL
  Growth temperature: 37°C
  Growth strain: DH5alpha
  Copy number: High Copy
Gene/Insert
  Gene/Insert name: MST1 (alt names: MST1; NM_020998.3)
  gRNA/shRNA sequence: AATGACTTCCAAGTGCTCCG
  Species: H. sapiens (human)
  Entrez Gene: MST1 (a.k.a. D3F15S2, DNF15S2, HGFL, MSP, NF15S2)
  Promoter: hU6
  Cloning method: Unknown
  Sequencing primers: 5′ U6-F; 3′ pS2-R
Terms and licenses: Academic/Nonprofit Terms; Industry Terms: Not Available to Industry
Depositor comments: The gRNA was designed to target the following Genbank reference sequence(s): NM_020998.3. Note that this plasmid does NOT contain Cas9. It should be used in conjunction with lentiCas9-Blast (Addgene #52962) or otherwise with cell lines already expressing Cas9. Browse the full kinome gRNA library at http://www.addgene.org/pooled-library/broadgpp-human-kinome/ or visit http://www.broadinstitute.org/rnai/public/ for detailed protocols and information.
How to cite: MST1 gRNA (BRDN0001147042) was a gift from John Doench & David Root (Addgene plasmid # 75777 ; http://n2t.net/addgene:75777 ; RRID:Addgene_75777)
