>Addgene plasmid #75777 | MST1 gRNA (BRDN0001147042) | depositor partial sequence | sequence record 143237 | Target Sequence
AATGACTTCCAAGTGCTCCG
