>Addgene plasmid #75777 | MST1 gRNA (BRDN0001147042) | addgene partial sequence | sequence record 184545 | hU6-F
TACGTGACGTAGAAAGTAATAATTTCTTGGGTAGTTTGCAGTTTTAAAATTATGTTTTAAAATGGACTAT
CATATGCTTACCGTAACTTGAAAGTATTTCGATTTCTTGGCTTTATATATCTTGTGGAAAGGACGAAACA
CCGAATGACTTCCAAGTGCTCCGGTTTTAGAGCTAGAAATAGCAAGTTAAAATAAGGCTAGTCCGTTATC
AACTTGAAAAAGTGGCACCGAGTCGGTGCTTTTTTAAGCTTGGCGTAACTAGATCTTGAGACAAATGGCA
GTATTCATCCACAATTTTAAAAGAAAAGGGGGGATTGGGGGGTACAGTGCAGGGGAAAGAATAGTAGACA
TAATAGCAACAGACATACAAACTAAAGAATTACAAAAACAAATTACAAAAATTCAAAATTTTCGGGTTTA
TTACAGGGACAGCAGAGATCCACTTTGGCGCCGGCTCGAGGGGGCCCGGGTGCAAAGATGGATAAAGTTT
TAAACAGAGAGGAATCTTTGCAGCTAATGGACCTTCTAGGTCTTGAAAGGAGTGGGAATTGGCTCCGGTG
CCCGTCAGTG
